Addgene plasmid #108236: pSW002-PpsbA
Purpose: Broad host bacterial expression vector with constitutive PsbA promoter
Depositing lab: Rosemarie Wilton. Depositing organization: Argonne National Laboratory. Publication: A New Suite of Plasmid Vectors for Fluorescence-Based Imaging of Root Colonizing Pseudomonads. Wilton R, Ahrendt AJ, Shinde S, Sholto-Douglas DJ, Johnson JL, Brennan MB, Kemner KM. Front Plant Sci. 2018 Feb 1;8:2242. doi: 10.3389/fpls.2017.02242. eCollection 2017. PubMed 29449848.
Backbone
  Vector backbone: pME6031
  Backbone manufacturer: obtained from Culture Collection of Switzerland
  Backbone size w/o insert (bp): 8248
  Total vector size (bp): 8455
  Modifications to backbone: Several restriction sites were removed to facilitate cloning
  Vector type: Bacterial Expression
Growth in bacteria
  Bacterial resistance: Tetracycline, 10 μg/mL
  Growth temperature: 37°C
  Growth strain: DH5alpha
  Copy number: Low Copy
Gene/Insert
  Gene/Insert name: PsbA promoter
  Species: Synthetic
  Insert size (bp): 220
Terms and licenses: Academic/Nonprofit Terms; Industry Terms: Not Available to Industry
How to cite: pSW002-PpsbA was a gift from Rosemarie Wilton (Addgene plasmid # 108236 ; http://n2t.net/addgene:108236 ; RRID:Addgene_108236)
