[The description below was written by a language model from this plasmid's Addgene catalogue record and pLannotate feature annotations shown in this document.]
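Description:
pSW002-PpsbA is a low-copy, broad-host-range bacterial expression vector of 8,455 bp built on the pME6031 backbone, from which several restriction sites were removed to simplify cloning. It is a shuttle-type plasmid carrying two replication systems. The pVS1 module, consisting of the oriV origin, the RepA replication protein and the StaA stability protein, supports replication and stable maintenance in Pseudomonas and related Gram-negative bacteria. A p15A origin allows propagation in E. coli. Selection is by tetracycline, conferred by the tetA efflux gene (TcR) together with its divergently oriented regulator tetR.

The insert is a synthetic PsbA promoter of about 220 bp, which the record describes as constitutive and which is intended to drive expression of a gene cloned downstream. No reporter or other coding sequence is recorded as part of the payload, so this appears to be the empty promoter-bearing member of a vector family. The automated annotation does not label the promoter itself, although it does mark a phage T7 gene 10 ribosome binding site on the minus strand that may belong to the expression region.

The feature table also lists several short fragments: partial β-lactamase, kanamycin phosphotransferase, integrase, a Tn903 transposition protein, bom, RSF origin and a Sinorhizobium protein homologue. These appear to be non-functional remnants of the backbone's construction history, not working markers or mobilisation functions.

The associated publication places the plasmid in a vector suite for fluorescence-based imaging of root-colonising pseudomonads. In that setting, stable plasmid maintenance and constitutive expression would suit tracking bacteria on plant roots.
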