Features (pLannotate 1.2.2; 14 found; start..end, strand, type, name):
    218..619     +  CDS            Y4CG_SINFN (fragment): Protein inferred from homology: Swiss-Prot protein existence level 3. From Sinorhizobium fredii (strain NBRC 101917 / NGR234).
   1179..1808    +  CDS            pVS1 StaA: stability protein from the Pseudomonas plasmid pVS1 (Heeb et al., 2000)
   2237..3310    +  CDS            pVS1 RepA: replication protein from the Pseudomonas plasmid pVS1 (Heeb et al., 2000)
   3376..3570    +  rep_origin     pVS1 oriV: origin of replication for the Pseudomonas plasmid pVS1 (Heeb et al., 2000)
   3800..4113    +  CDS            bla(M) (fragment): β-lactamase lacking the signal sequence; bla(M); allows cytosolic expression of β-lactamase
   4279..4824    +  rep_origin     p15A ori: Plasmids containing the medium-copy-number p15A origin of replication can be propagated in E. coli cells that contain a second plasmid with the ColE1 origin.
   4912..4967    +  rep_origin     RSF ori (fragment): Plasmids containing the RSF 1030 origin of replication can be propagated in E. coli cells that contain additional plasmids with compatible origins.
   5066..5092    -  misc_feature   bom (fragment): basis of mobility region from pBR322
   5275..5412    -  CDS            int (fragment): INT2_ECOLX - Protein inferred from homology: Swiss-Prot protein existence level 3. Putative integrase believed to be involved in the insertion of antibiotic resistance genes into plasmids and transposons. From Escherichia coli.
   5480..5502    -  RBS            RBS: efficient ribosome binding site from bacteriophage T7 gene 10 (Olins and Rangwala, 1989)
   5732..5997    +  CDS            KanR (fragment): aminoglycoside phosphotransferase; aph(3')-Ia; confers resistance to kanamycin
   6138..6284    +  CDS            TRA2_ECOLX (fragment): Protein predicted: Swiss-Prot protein existence level 4. Required for transposition of transposon Tn903. From Escherichia coli.
   6457..7107    -  CDS            TetR: tetracycline resistance regulatory protein; tetR
   7213..8412    +  CDS            TcR: tetracycline efflux protein; tetA; confers resistance to tetracycline
>Addgene plasmid #108236 | pSW002-PpsbA | addgene full sequence | sequence record 209920 | Addgene NGS Result
GATCCAACCCCTCCGCTGCTATAGTGCAGTCGGCTTCTGACGTTCAGTGCAGCCGTCTTCTGAAAACGAC
ATGTCGCACAAGTCCTAAGTTACGCGACAGGCTGCCGCCCTGCCCTTTTCCTGGCGTTTTCTTGTCGCGT
GTTTTAGTCGCATAAAGTAGAATACTTGCGACTAGAACCGGAGACATTACGCCATGAACAAGAGCGCCGC
CGCTGGCCTGCTGGGCTATGCCCGCGTCAGCACCGACGACCAGGACTTGACCAACCAACGGGCCGAACTG
CACGCGGCCGGCTGCACCAAGCTGTTTTCCGAGAAGATCACCGGCACCAGGCGCGACCGCCCGGAGCTGG
CCAGGATGCTTGACCACCTACGCCCTGGCGACGTTGTGACAGTGACCAGGCTAGACCGCCTGGCCCGCAG
CACCCGCGACCTACTGGACATTGCCGAGCGCATCCAGGAGGCCGGCGCGGGCCTGCGTAGCCTGGCAGAG
CCGTGGGCCGACACCACCACGCCGGCCGGCCGCATGGTGTTGACCGTGTTCGCCGGCATTGCCGAGTTCG
AGCGTTCCCTAATCATCGACCGCACCCGGAGCGGGCGCGAGGCCGCCAAGGCCCGAGGCGTGAAGTTTGG
CCCCCGCCCTACCCTCACCCCGGCACAGATCGCGCACGCCCGCGAGCTGATCGACCAGGAAGGCCGCACC
GTGAAAGAGGCGGCTGCACTGCTTGGCGTGCATCGCTCGACCCTGTACCGCGCACTTGAGCGCAGCGAGG
AAGTGACGCCCACCGAGGCCAGGCGGCGCGGTGCCTTCCGTGAGGACGCATTGACCGAGGCCGACGCCCT
GGCAGCCGCCGAGAATGAACGCCAAGAGGAACAAGCATGAAACCGCACCAGGACGGCCAGGACGAACCGT
TTTTCATTACCGAAGAGATCGAGGCGGAGATGATCGCGGCCGGGTACGTGTTCGAGCCGCCCGCGCACGT
CTCAACCGTGCGGCTGCATGAAATCCTGGCCGGTTTGTCTGATGCCAAGCTGGCGGCCTGGCCGGCCAGC
TTGGCCGCTGAAGAAACCGAGCGCCGCCGTCTAAAAAGGTGATGTGTATTTGAGTAAAACAGCTTGCGTC
ATGCGGTCGCTGCGTATATGATGCGATGAGTAAATAAACAAATACGCAAGGGGAACGCATGAAGGTTATC
GCTGTACTTAACCAGAAAGGCGGGTCAGGCAAGACGACCATCGCAACCCATCTAGCCCGCGCCCTGCAAC
TCGCCGGGGCCGATGTTCTGTTAGTCGATTCCGATCCCCAGGGCAGTGCCCGCGATTGGGCGGCCGTGCG
GGAAGATCAACCGCTAACCGTTGTCGGCATCGACCGCCCGACGATTGACCGCGACGTGAAGGCCATCGGC
CGGCGCGACTTCGTAGTGATCGACGGAGCGCCCCAGGCGGCGGACTTGGCTGTGTCCGCGATCAAGGCAG
CCGACTTCGTGCTGATTCCGGTGCAGCCAAGCCCTTACGACATATGGGCCACCGCCGACCTGGTGGAGCT
GGTTAAGCAGCGCATTGAGGTCACGGATGGAAGGCTACAAGCGGCCTTTGTCGTGTCGCGGGCGATCAAA
GGCACGCGCATCGGCGGTGAGGTTGCCGAGGCGCTGGCCGGGTACGAGCTGCCCATTCTTGAGTCCCGTA
TCACGCAGCGCGTGAGCTACCCAGGCACTGCCGCCGCCGGCACAACCGTTCTTGAATCAGAACCCGAGGG
CGACGCTGCCCGCGAGGTCCAGGCGCTGGCCGCTGAAATTAAATCAAAACTCATTTGAGTTAATGAGGTA
AAGAGAAAATGAGCAAAAGCACAAACACGCTAAGTGCCGGCCGTCCGAGCGCACGCAGCAGCAAGGCTGC
AACGTTGGCCAGCCTGGCAGACACGCCAGCCATGAAGCGGGTCAACTTTCAGTTGCCGGCGGAGGATCAC
ACCAAGCTGAAGATGTACGCGGTACGCCAAGGCAAGACCATTACCGAGCTGCTATCTGAATACATCGCGC
AGCTACCAGAGTAAATGAGCAAATGAATAAATGAGTAGATGAATTTTAGCGGCTAAAGGAGGCGGCATGG
AAAATCAAGAACAACCAGGCACCGACGCCGTGGAATGCCCCATGTGTGGAGGAACGGGCGGTTGGCCAGG
CGTAAGCGGCTGGGTTGTCTGCCGGCCCTGCAATGGCACTGGAACCCCCAAGCCCGAGGAATCGGCGTGA
GCGGTCGCAAACCATCCGGCCCGGTACAAATCGGCGCGGCGCTGGGTGATGACCTGGTGGAGAAGTTGAA
GGCCGCGCAGGCCGCCCAGCGGCAACGCATCGAGGCAGAAGCACGCCCCGGTGAATCGTGGCAAGCAGCC
GCTGATCGAATCCGCAAAGAATCCCGGCAACCGCCGGCAGCCGGTGCGCCGTCGATTAGGAAGCCGCCCA
AGGGCGACGAGCAACCAGATTTTTTCGTTCCGATGCTCTATGACGTGGGCACCCGCGATAGTCGCAGCAT
CATGGACGTGGCCGTTTTCCGTCTGTCGAAGCGTGACCGACGAGCTGGCGAGGTGATCCGCTACGAGCTT
CCAGACGGGCACGTAGAGGTTTCCGCAGGGCCGGCCGGCATGGCCAGTGTGTGGGATTACGACCTGGTAC
TGATGGCGGTTTCCCATCTAACCGAATCCATGAACCGATACCGGGAAGGGAAGGGAGACAAGCCCGGCCG
CGTGTTCCGTCCACACGTTGCGGACGTACTCAAGTTCTGCCGGCGAGCCGATGGCGGAAAGCAGAAAGAC
GACCTGGTAGAAACCTGCATTCGGTTAAACACCACGCACGTTGCCATGCAGCGTACGAAGAAGGCCAAGA
ACGGCCGCCTGGTGACGGTATCCGAGGGTGAAGCCTTGATTAGCCGCTACAAGATCGTAAAGAGCGAAAC
CGGGCGGCCGGAGTACATCGAGATCGAGCTAGCTGATTGGATGTACCGCGAGATCACAGAAGGCAAGAAC
CCGGACGTGCTGACGGTTCACCCCGATTACTTTTTGATCGATCCCGGCATCGGCCGTTTTCTCTACCGCC
TGGCACGCCGCGCCGCAGGCAAGGCAGAAGCCAGATGGTTGTTCAAGACGATCTACGAACGCAGTGGCAG
CGCCGGAGAGTTCAAGAAGTTCTGTTTCACCGTGCGCAAGCTGATCGGGTCAAATGACCTGCCGGAGTAC
GATTTGAAGGAGGAGGCGGGGCAGGCTGGCCCGATCCTAGTCATGCGCTACCGCAACCTGATCGAGGGCG
AAGCATCCGCCGGTTCCTAATGTACGGAGCAGATGCTAGGGCAAATTGCCCTAGCAGGGGAAAAAGGTCG
AAAAGGTCTCTTTCCTGTGGATAGCACGTACATTGGGAACCCAAAGCCGTACATTGGGAACCGGAACCCG
TACATTGGGAACCCAAAGCCGTACATTGGGAACCGGTCACACATGTAAGTGACTGATATAAAAGAGAAAA
AAGGCGATTTTTCCGCCTAAAACTCTTTAAAACTTATTAAAACTCTTAAAACCCGCCTGGCCTGTGCATA
ACTGTCTGGCCAGCGCACAGCCGAAGAGCTGCAAAAAGCGCCTACCCTTCGGTCGCTGCGCTCCCTACGC
CCCGCCGCTTCGCGTCGGCCTATCGCGGCCGATGGCCGCTCAAAAATGGCTGGCCTACGGCCAGGCAATC
TACCAGGGCGCGGACAAGCCGCGCCGTCGCCACTCGACCGCCGGCGCTGAGGTCTGCCTCGTGAAGAAGG
TGTTGCTGACTCATACCAGGCAATGGCAACAACGTTGCGCAAACTATTAACTGGCGAACTACTTACTCTA
GCTTCCCGGCAACAATTAATAGACTGGATGGAGGCGGATAAAGTTGCAGGACCACTTCTGCGCTCGGCCC
TTCCGGCTGGCTGGTTTATTGCTGATAAATCTGGAGCCGGTGAGCGTGGGTCTCGCGGTATCATTGCAGC
ACTGGGGCCAGATGGTAAGCCCTCCCGTATCGTAGTTATCTACACGACGGGGAGTCAGGCAACTATGGAT
GAACGAAATAGACAGATCGCTGAGATAGGTGCCTCACTGATTAAGCATTGGTAACTGTCAGACCAAGTTT
ACTCATATATACTTTAGATTGATTTAAAACTTCATTTTTAATTTAAAAGGATCTAGGTGAAGATCCTTTT
TGATAATCTCATGACCAAAATCCCTTAACGTGAGTTTTCGTTCCACTGAGCGTCAGACCCCTTAATAAGA
TGATCTTCTTGAGATCGTTTTGGTCTGCGCGTAATCTCTTGCTCTGAAAACGAAAAAACCGCCTTGCAGG
GCGGTTTTTCGAAGGTTCTCTGAGCTACCAACTCTTTGAACCGAGGTAACTGGCTTGGAGGAGCGCAGTC
ACCAAAACTTGTCCTTTCAGTTTAGCCTTAACCGGCGCATGACTTCAAGACTAACTCCTCTAAATCAATT
ACCAGTGGCTGCTGCCAGTGGTGCTTTTGCATGTCTTTCCGGGTTGGACTCAAGACGATAGTTACCGGAT
AAGGCGCAGCGGTCGGACTGAACGGGGGGTTCGTGCATACAGTCCAGCTTGGAGCGAACTGCCTACCCGG
AACTGAGTGTCAGGCGTGGAATGAGACAAACGCGGCCATAACAGCGGAATGACACCGGTAAACCGAAAGG
CAGGAACAGGAGAGCGCACGAGGGAGCCGCCAGGGGGAAACGCCTGGTATCTTTATAGTCCTGTCGGGTT
TCGCCACCACTGATTTGAGCGTCAGATTTCGTGATGCTTGTCAGGGGGGCGGAGCCTATGGAAAAACGGC
TTTGCCGCGGCCCTCTCACTTCCCTGTTAAGTATCTTCCTGGCATCTTCCAGGAAATCTCCGCCCCGTTC
GTAAGCCATTTCCGCTCGCCGCAGTCGAACGACCGAGCGTAGCGAGTCAGTGAGCGAGGAAGCGGAATAT
ATCCTGTATCACATATTCTGCTGACGCACCGGTGCAGCCTTTTTTCTCCTGCCACATGAAGCACTTCACT
GACACCCTCATCAGTGCCAACATAGTAAGCCAGTATACACTCCGCTAGCGCTGAGGTCTGCCTCGTGAAG
AAGGTGTTGCTGACTCATACCAGGTAGTCCGAGGAGCTTTATGCTTGTAAACCGTTTTGTGAAAAAATTT
TTAAAATAAAAAAGGGGACCTCTAGGGTCCCCAATTAATTAGTAATATAATCTATTAAAGGTCATTCAAA
AGGTCATCCACCGGATCAATTCCCCTGCTCGCGCAGGCTGGGTGCCAAGCTCTCGGGTAACATCAAGGCC
CGATCCTTGGAGCCCTTGCCCTCCCGCACGATGATCGTGCCGTGATCGAAATCCAGATCCTTGACCCGCA
GTTGCAAACCCTCACTGATCCGCTAGTCCGAGGCCTCGAGATCTATCGATGCATGCCATGGTACCCGGGA
GCTCGAATTCATATGTATATCTCCTTCTTAAAGTTAAACAAAATTATTTCAAGAGGATCGATCCCCCGTC
TCTCTAAAATTGCAGTCATGGTAAAATCTTGGTTTATTTAATTTAATCATCAGGGACTCCCAAGCACATT
AATTCTTCTCAAAATAGAGAATTGATAGCTTGTTATTCAACAGTATAACATGTCTTATACGCCCGTGTCA
ACCAATATTCATTGAGATCCACGCGTCGACGTCATATGGATCCGATATCGCCGTGGCGGCCAGCTTTTGC
CATTCTCACCGGATTCAGTCGTCACTCATGGTGATTTCTCACTTGATAACCTTATTTTTGACGAGGGGAA
ATTAATAGGTTGTATTGATGTTGGACGAGTCGGAATCGCAGACCGATACCAGGATCTTGCCATCCTATGG
AACTGCCTCGGTGAGTTTTCTCCTTCATTACAGAAACGGCTTTTTCAAAAATATGGTATTGATAATCCTG
ATATGAATAAATTGCAGTTTCATTTGATGCTCGATGAGTTTTTCTAATCAGAATTGGTTAATTGGTTGTA
ACACTGGCAGAGCATTACGCTGACTTGACGGGACGGCGGCTTTGTTGAATAAATCGAACTTTTGCTGAGT
TGAAGGATCAGATCACGCATCTTCCCGACAACGCAGACCGTTCCGTGGCAAAGCAAAAGTTCAAAATCAC
CAACTGGTCCACCTACAACAAAGCTCTCATCAACCGTGGCTCCCTCACTTTCTGGCTGGATGATGGGGCG
ATTCAGGCCTGGTATGAGTCAGCAACACCTTCTTCACGAGGCAGACCTCAGCGCCAGAAGGCCGCCAGAG
AGGCCGAGCGCGGCCGTGAGGCTTGGACGCTAGGGCAGGGCATGAAAAAGCCCGTAGCGGGCTGCTACGG
GCGTCTGACGCGGTGGAAAGGGGGAGGGGATGTTGTCTACATGGCTCTGCTGTAGTGAGTGGGTTGCGCT
CCGGCAGCGGTCCTGATCAATCGTCACCCTTTCTCGGTCCTTCAACGTTCCTGACAACGAGCCTCCTTTT
CGCCAATCCATCGACAATCACCGCGAGTCCCTGCTCGAACGCTGCGTCCGGACCGGCTTCGTCGAAGGCG
TCTATCGCGGCCCGCAACAGCGGCGAGAGCGGAGCCTGTTCAACGGTGCCGCCGCGCTCGCCGGCATCGC
TGTCGCCGGCCTGCTCCTCAAGCACGGCCCCAACAGTGAAGTAGCTGATTGTCATCAGCGCATTGACGGC
GTCCCCGGCCGAAAAACCCGCCTCGCAGAGGAAGCGAAGCTGCGCGTCGGCCGTTTCCATCTGCGGTGCG
CCCGGTCGCGTGCCGGCATGGATGCGCGCGCCATCGCGGTAGGCGAGCAGCGCCTGCCTGAAGCTGCGGG
CATTCCCGATCAGAAATGAGCGCCAGTCGTCGTCGGCTCTCGGCACCGAATGCGTATGATTCTCCGCCAG
CATGGCTTCGGCCAGTGCGTCGAGCAGCGCCCGCTTGTTCCTGAAGTGCCAGTAAAGCGCCGGCTGCTGA
ACCCCCAACCGTTCCGCCAGTTTGCGTGTCGTCAGACCGTCTACGCCGACCTCGTTCAACAGGTCCAGGG
CGGCACGGATCACTGTATTCGGCTGCAACTTTGTCATGCTTGACACTTTATCACTGATAAACATAATATG
TCCACCAACTTATCAGTGATAAAGAATCCGCGCGTTCAATCGGACCAGCGGAGGCTGGTCCGGAGGCCAG
ACGTGAAACCCAACATACCCCTGATCGTAATTCTGAGCACTGTCGCGCTCGACGCTGTCGGCATCGGCCT
GATTATGCCGGTGCTGCCGGGCCTCCTGCGCGATCTGGTTCACTCGAACGACGTCACCGCCCACTATGGC
ATTCTGCTGGCGCTGTATGCGTTGGTGCAATTTGCCTGCGCACCTGTGCTGGGCGCGCTGTCGGATCGTT
TCGGGCGGCGGCCAATCTTGCTCGTCTCGCTGGCCGGCGCCACTGTCGACTACGCCATCATGGCGACAGC
GCCTTTCCTTTGGGTTCTCTATATCGGGCGGATCGTGGCCGGCATCACCGGGGCGACTGGGGCGGTAGCC
GGCGCTTATATTGCCGATATCACTGATGGCGATGAGCGCGCGCGGCACTTCGGCTTCATGAGCGCCTGTT
TCGGGTTCGGGATGGTCGCGGGACCTGTGCTCGGTGGGCTGATGGGCGGTTTCTCCCCCCACGCTCCGTT
CTTCGCCGCGGCAGCCTTGAACGGCCTCAATTTCCTGACGGGCTGTTTCCTTTTGCCGGAGTCGCACAAA
GGCGAACGCCGGCCGTTACGCCGGGAGGCTCTCAACCCGCTCGCTTCGTTCCGGTGGGCCCGGGGCATGA
CCGTCGTCGCCGCCCTGATGGCGGTCTTCTTCATCATGCAACTTGTCGGACAGGTGCCGGCCGCGCTTTG
GGTCATTTTCGGCGAGGATCGCTTTCACTGGGACGCGACCACGATCGGCATTTCGCTTGCCGCATTTGGC
ATTCTGCATTCACTCGCCCAGGCAATGATCACCGGCCCTGTAGCCGCCCGGCTCGGCGAAAGGCGGGCAC
TCATGCTCGGAATGATTGCCGACGGCACAGGCTACATCCTGCTTGCCTTCGCGACACGGGGATGGATGGC
GTTCCCGATCATGGTCCTGCTTGCTTCGGGTGGCATCGGAATGCCGGCGCTGCAAGCAATGTTGTCCAGG
CAGGTGGATGAGGAACGTCAGGGGCAGCTGCAAGGCTCACTGGCGGCGCTCACCAGCCTGACCTCGATCG
TCGGACCCCTCCTCTTCACGGCGATCTATGCGGCTTCTATAACAACGTGGAACGGGTGGGCATGGATTGC
AGGCGCTGCCCTCTACTTGCTCTGCCTGCCGGCGCTGCGTCGCGGGCTTTGGAGCGGCGCAGGGCAACGA
GCCGATCGCTGATCGTGGAAACGATAGGGGCCGCTCTAGTACTAGCTAGAACTAT
